>Addgene plasmid #108334 | pML2(+)BF | depositor full sequence | sequence record 204416 | pML2(+)BF sequence 4023 bps
CATGGCGTCTCACATTGGAGAGAGACCAAGCTTTGATCGGCACGTAAGAGGTTCCAACTTTCACCATAAT
GAAATAAGATCACTACCGGGCGTATTTTTTGAGTTATCGAGATTTTCAGGAGCTAAGGAAGCTAAAATGT
CACATCTCGCAGAACTGGTTGCCAGTGCGAAGGCGGCCATTAGCCAGGCGTCAGATGTTGCCGCGTTAGA
TAATGTGCGCGTCGAATATTTGGGTAAAAAAGGGCACTTAACCCTTCAGATGACGACCCTGCGTGAGCTG
CCGCCAGAAGAGCGTCCGGCAGCTGGTGCGGTTATCAACGAAGCGAAAGAGCAGGTTCAGCAGGCGCTGA
ATGCGCGTAAAGCGGAACTGGAAAGCGCTGCACTGAATGCGCGTCTGGCGGCGGAAACGATTGATGTCTC
TCTGCCAGGTCGTCGCATTGAAAACGGCGGTCTGCATCCGGTTACCCGTACCATCGACCGTATCGAAAGT
TTCTTCGGTGAGCTTGGCTTTACCGTGGCAACCGGGCCGGAAATCGAAGACGATTATCATAACTTCGATG
CTCTGAACATTCCTGGTCACCACCCGGCGCGCGCTGACCACGACACTTTCTGGTTTGACACTACCCGCCT
GCTGCGTACCCAGACCTCTGGCGTACAGATCCGCACCATGAAAGCCCAGCAGCCACCGATTCGTATCATC
GCGCCTGGCCGTGTTTATCGTAACGACTACGACCAGACTCACACGCCGATGTTCCATCAGATGGAAGGTC
TGATTGTTGATACCAACATCAGCTTTACCAACCTGAAAGGCACGCTGCACGACTTCCTGCGTAACTTCTT
TGAGGAAGATTTGCAGATTCGCTTCCGTCCTTCCTACTTCCCGTTTGCTGAACCTTCTGCAGAAGTGGAC
GTCATGGGTAAAAACGGTAAATGGCTGGAAGTGCTGGGCTGCGGGATGGTGCATCCGAACGTGTTGCGTA
ACGTTGGCATCGACCCGGAAGTTTACTCTGGTTTCGGGTTCGGGATGGGGATGGAGCGTCTGACTATGTT
GCGTTACGGCGTCACCGACCTGCGTTCATTCTTCGAAAACGATCTGCGTTTCCTCAAACAGTTTAAATAA
TAAAAGCTTGGTCTCTCGCTCATTGCTTGCAGGTGTTATTACCAGGCAAAGCGCCATTCGCCATTCAGGC
TGCGCAACTGTTGGGAAGGGCGATCGGTGCGGGCCTCTTCGCTATTACGCCAGCTGGCGAAAGGGGGATG
TGCTGCAAGGCGATTAAGTTGGGTAACGCCAGGGTTTTCCCAGTCACGACGTTGTAAAACGACGGCCAGT
GAATCCGTAATCATGGTCATAGCTGTTTCCTGTGTGAAATTGTTATCCGCTCACAATTCCACACAACATA
CGAGCCGGAAGCATAAAGTGTAAAGCCTGGGGTGCCTAATGAGTGAGCTAACTCACATTAATTGCGTTGC
GCCACCTGCCCGCCGTAAGAGACGCTCGAGGGCATCACTGCCCGCTTTCCAGTCGGGAAACCTGTCGTGC
CAGCTGCATTAATGAATCGGCCAACGCGCGGGGAGAGGCGGTTTGCGTATTGGGCGCTCTTCCGCTTCCT
CGCTCACTGACTCGCTGCGCTCGGTCGTTCGGCTGCGGCGAGCGGTATCAGCTAACTCAAAGGCGGTAAT
ACGGTTATCCACAGAATCAGGGGATAACGCAGGAAAGAACATGTGAGCAAAAGGCCAGCAAAAGGCCAGG
AACCGTAAAAAGGCCGCGTTGCTGGCGTTTTTCCATAGGCTCCGCCCCCCTGACGAGCATCACAAAAATC
GACGCTCAAGTCAGAGGTGGCGAAACCCGACAGGACTATAAAGATACCAGGCGTTTCCCCCTGGAAGCTC
CCTCGTGCGCTCTCCTGTTCCGACCCTGCCGCTTACCGGATACCTGTCCGCCTTTCTCCCTTCGGGAAGC
GTGGCGCTTTCTCATAGCTCACGCTGTAGGTATCTCAGTTCGGTGTAGGTCGTTCGCTCCAAGCTGGGCT
GTGTGCACGAACCCCCCGTTCAGCCCGACCGCTGCGCCTTATCCGGTAACTATCGTCTTGAGTCCAACCC
GGTAAGACACGACTTATCGCCACTGGCAGCAGCCACTGGTAACAGGATTAGCAGAGCGAGGTATGTAGGC
GGTGCTACAGAGTTCTTGAAGTGGTGTCCTAACTACGGCTACACTAGAAGAACAGTATTTGGTATCTGCG
CTCTGCTGAAGCCAGTTACCTTCGGAAAAAGAGTTGGTAGCTCTTGATCCGGCAAACAAACCACCGCTGG
TAGCGGTGGTTTTTTTGTTTGCAAGCAGCAGATTACGCGCAGAAAAAAAGGATCTCAAGAAGATCCTTTG
ATCTTTTCTACGGGGTCTGACGCTCAGTGGAACGAAAACTCACGTTAAGGGATTTTGGTCATGAGATTAT
CAAAAAGGATCTTCACCTAGATCCTTTTAAATTAAAAATGAAGTTTTAAATCAATCTAAAGTATATATGA
GTAAACTTGGTCTGACAGACCGCTACGGGGTCTGACGCTCAGTGGAACGAAAACTCACGTTAAGGGATTT
TGGTCATGAACAATAAAACTGTCTGCTTACATAAACAGTAATACAAGGGGTGTTATGAGCCATATTCAAC
GGGAAACGTCTTGCTCTAGGCCGCGATTAAATTCCAACATGGATGCTGATTTATATGGGTATAAATGGGC
TCGCGATAATGTCGGGCAATCAGGTGCGACAATCTATCGATTGTATGGGAAGCCCGATGCGCCAGAGTTG
TTTCTGAAACATGGCAAAGGTAGCGTTGCCAATGATGTTACAGATGAGATGGTCAGACTAAACTGGCTGA
CGGAATTTATGCCTCTTCCGACCATCAAGCATTTTATCCGTACTCCTGATGATGCATGGTTACTCACCAC
TGCGATCCCCGGGAAAACAGCATTCCAGGTATTAGAAGAATATCCTGATTCAGGTGAAAATATTGTTGAT
GCGCTGGCAGTGTTCCTGCGCCGGTTGCATTCGATTCCTGTTTGTAATTGTCCTTTTAACAGCGATCGCG
TATTTCGTTTGGCTCAGGCGCAATCACGAATGAATAACGGTTTGGTTGATGCGAGTGATTTTGATGACGA
GCGTAATGGCTGGCCTGTTGAACAAGTCTGGAAAGAAATGCATAAACTTTTGCCATTCTCACCGGATTCA
GTCGTCACTCATGGTGATTTCTCACTTGATAACCTTATTTTTGACGAGGGGAAATTAATAGGTTGTATTG
ATGTTGGACGAGTCGGAATCGCAGACCGATACCAGGATCTTGCCATCCTATGGAACTGCCTCGGTGAGTT
TTCTCCTTCATTACAGAAACGGCTTTTTCAAAAATATGGTATTGATAATCCTGATATGAATAAATTGCAG
TTTCATTTGATGCTCGATGAGTTTTTCTAAGAATTAATTCATGAGCGGATACATATTTGAATGTATTTAG
AAAAATAAACAAATAGGGGTTCCGCGCACATTTCCCCGAAAAGTGCCACCTAAATTGTAAGCGTTAATAT
TTTGTTAAAATTCGCGTTAAATTTTTGTTAAATCAGCTCATTTTTTAACCAATAGGCCGAAATCGGCAAA
ATCCCTTATAAATCAAAAGAATAGACCGAGATAGGGT
[37 nt withheld, positions 3678-3714]
AAAGAACGTGGACTCCAACGTCAAAGG
[49 nt withheld, positions 3742-3790]
T
[91 nt withheld, positions 3792-3882]
G
[124 nt withheld, positions 3884-4007]
CCCATTCGCCAGTGTC
Features (pLannotate 1.2.2; 11 found; start..end, strand, type, name):
     34..136     +  promoter       cat promoter: promoter of the E. coli cat gene encoding chloramphenicol acetyltransferase
    137..1117    +  CDS            pheS: SYFA_ECOLI - Experimental evidence at protein level: Swiss-Prot protein existence level 1. From Escherichia coli (strain K12).
   1177..1350    -  CDS            lacZα: LacZα fragment of β-galactosidase; lacZ fragment
   1370..1386    -  protein_bind   lac operator: The lac repressor binds to the lac operator to inhibit transcription in E. coli. This inhibition can be relieved by adding lactose or isopropyl-β-D-thiogalactopyranoside (IPTG). lac repressor encoded by lacI
   1394..1424    -  promoter       lac promoter: promoter for the E. coli lac operon
   1439..1460    -  protein_bind   CAP binding site: CAP binding activates transcription in the presence of cAMP. E. coli catabolite activator protein
   1505..1597    -  CDS            lacI (fragment): lac repressor; lacI; The lac repressor binds to the lac operator to inhibit transcription in E. coli. This inhibition can be relieved by adding lactose or isopropyl-β-D-thiogalactopyranoside (IPTG).
   1780..2368    -  rep_origin     ori: high-copy-number ColE1/pMB1/pBR322/pUC origin of replication
   2645..3460    +  CDS            KanR: aminoglycoside phosphotransferase; aph(3')-Ia; confers resistance to kanamycin in bacteria or G418 (Geneticin®) in eukaryotes
   3469..3526    -  promoter       AmpR promoter (fragment): bla
   3579..4007    -  rep_origin     f1 ori (sequence partly withheld): f1 bacteriophage origin of replication; arrow indicates direction of (+) strand synthesis
