>Addgene plasmid #108334 | pML2(+)BF | addgene full sequence | sequence record 209526 | Addgene NGS Result
GGCGTCTCACATTGGAGAGAGACCAAGCTTTGATCGGCACGTAAGAGGTTCCAACTTTCACCATAATGAA
ATAAGATCACTACAGGGCGTATTTTTTGAGTTATCGAGATTTTCAGGAGCTAAGGAAGCTAAAATGTCAC
ATCTCGCAGAACTGGTTGCCAGTGCGAAGGCGGCCATTAGCCAGGCGTCAGATGTTGCCGCGTTAGATAA
TGTGCGCGTCGAATATTTGGGTAAAAAAGGGCACTTAACCCTTCAGATGACGACCCTGCGTGAGCTGCCG
CCAGAAGAGCGTCCGGCAGCTGGTGCGGTTATCAACGAAGCGAAAGAGCAGGTTCAGCAGGCGCTGAATG
CGCGTAAAGCGGAACTGGAAAGCGCTGCACTGAATGCGCGTCTGGCGGCGGAAACGATTGATGTCTCTCT
GCCAGGTCGTCGCATTGAAAACGGCGGTCTGCATCCGGTTACCCGTACCATCGACCGTATCGAAAGTTTC
TTCGGTGAGCTTGGCTTTACCGTGGCAACCGGGCCGGAAATCGAAGACGATTATCATAACTTCGATGCTC
TGAACATTCCTGGTCACCACCCGGCGCGCGCTGACCACGACACTTTCTGGTTTGACACTACCCGCCTGCT
GCGTACCCAGACCTCTGGCGTACAGATCCGCACCATGAAAGCCCAGCAGCCACCGATTCGTATCATCGCG
CCTGGCCGTGTTTATCGTAACGACTACGACCAGACTCACACGCCGATGTTCCATCAGATGGAAGGTCTGA
TTGTTGATACCAACATCAGCTTTACCAACCTGAAAGGCACGCTGCACGACTTCCTGCGTAACTTCTTTGA
GGAAGATTTGCAGATTCGCTTCCGTCCTTCCTACTTCCCGTTTGCTGAACCTTCTGCAGAAGTGGACGTC
ATGGGTAAAAACGGTAAATGGCTGGAAGTGCTGGGCTGCGGGATGGTGCATCCGAACGTGTTGCGTAACG
TTGGCATCGACCCGGAAGTTTACTCTGGTTTCGGGTTCGGGATGGGGATGGAGCGTCTGACTATGTTGCG
TTACGGCGTCACCGACCTGCGTTCATTCTTCGAAAACGATCTGCGTTTCCTCAAACAGTTTAAATAATAA
AAGCTTGGTCTCTCGCTCATTGCTTGCAGGTGTTATTACCAGGCAAAGCGCCATTCGCCATTCAGGCTGC
GCAACTGTTGGGAAGGGCGATCGGTGCGGGCCTCTTCGCTATTACGCCAGCTGGCGAAAGGGGGATGTGC
TGCAAGGCGATTAAGTTGGGTAACGCCAGGGTTTTCCCAGTCACGACGTTGTAAAACGACGGCCAGTGAA
TCCGTAATCATGGTCATAGCTGTTTCCTGTGTGAAATTGTTATCCGCTCACAATTCCACACAACATACGA
GCCGGAAGCATAAAGTGTAAAGCCTGGGGTGCCTAATGAGTGAGCTAACTCACATTAATTGCGTTGCGCC
ACCTGCCCGCCGTAAGAGACGCTCGAGGGCATCACTGCCCGCTTTCCAGTCGGGAAACCTGTCGTGCCAG
CTGCATTAATGAATCGGCCAACGCGCGGGGAGAGGCGGTTTGCGTATTGGGCGCTCTTCCGCTTCCTCGC
TCACTGACTCGCTGCGCTCGGTCGTTCGGCTGCGGCGAGCGGTATCAGCTAACTCAAAGGCGGTAATACG
GTTATCCACAGAATCAGGGGATAACGCAGGAAAGAACATGTGAGCAAAAGGCCAGCAAAAGGCCAGGAAC
CGTAAAAAGGCCGCGTTGCTGGCGTTTTTCCATAGGCTCCGCCCCCCTGACGAGCATCACAAAAATCGAC
GCTCAAGTCAGAGGTGGCGAAACCCGACAGGACTATAAAGATACCAGGCGTTTCCCCCTGGAAGCTCCCT
CGTGCGCTCTCCTGTTCCGACCCTGCCGCTTACCGGATACCTGTCCGCCTTTCTCCCTTCGGGAAGCGTG
GCGCTTTCTCATAGCTCACGCTGTAGGTATCTCAGTTCGGTGTAGGTCGTTCGCTCCAAGCTGGGCTGTG
TGCACGAACCCCCCGTTCAGCCCGACCGCTGCGCCTTATCCGGTAACTATCGTCTTGAGTCCAACCCGGT
AAGACACGACTTATCGCCACTGGCAGCAGCCACTGGTAACAGGATTAGCAGAGCGAGGTATGTAGGCGGT
GCTACAGAGTTCTTGAAGTGGTGTCCTAACTACGGCTACACTAGAAGAACAGTATTTGGTATCTGCGCTC
TGCTGAAGCCAGTTACCTTCGGAAAAAGAGTTGGTAGCTCTTGATCCGGCAAACAAACCACCGCTGGTAG
CGGTGGTTTTTTTGTTTGCAAGCAGCAGATTACGCGCAGAAAAAAAGGATCTCAAGAAGATCCTTTGATC
TTTTCTACGGGGTCTGACGCTCAGTGGAACGAAAACTCACGTTAAGGGATTTTGGTCATGAGATTATCAA
AAAGGATCTTCACCTAGATCCTTTTAAATTAAAAATGAAGTTTTAAATCAATCTAAAGTATATATGAGTA
AACTTGGTCTGACAGACCGCTACGGGGTCTGACGCTCAGTGGAACGAAAACTCACGTTAAGGGATTTTGG
TCATGAACAATAAAACTGTCTGCTTACATAAACAGTAATACAAGGGGTGTTATGAGCCATATTCAACGGG
AAACGTCTTGCTCTAGGCCGCGATTAAATTCCAACATGGATGCTGATTTATATGGGTATAAATGGGCTCG
CGATAATGTCGGGCAATCAGGTGCGACAATCTATCGATTGTATGGGAAGCCCGATGCGCCAGAGTTGTTT
CTGAAACATGGCAAAGGTAGCGTTGCCAATGATGTTACAGATGAGATGGTCAGACTAAACTGGCTGACGG
AATTTATGCCTCTTCCGACCATCAAGCATTTTATCCGTACTCCTGATGATGCATGGTTACTCACCACTGC
GATCCCCGGGAAAACAGCATTCCAGGTATTAGAAGAATATCCTGATTCAGGTGAAAATATTGTTGATGCG
CTGGCAGTGTTCCTGCGCCGGTTGCATTCGATTCCTGTTTGTAATTGTCCTTTTAACAGCGATCGCGTAT
TTCGTTTGGCTCAGGCGCAATCACGAATGAATAACGGTTTGGTTGATGCGAGTGATTTTGATGACGAGCG
TAATGGCTGGCCTGTTGAACAAGTCTGGAAAGAAATGCATAAACTTTTGCCATTCTCACCGGATTCAGTC
GTCACTCATGGTGATTTCTCACTTGATAACCTTATTTTTGACGAGGGGAAATTAATAGGTTGTATTGATG
TTGGACGAGTCGGAATCGCAGACCGATACCAGGATCTTGCCATCCTATGGAACTGCCTCGGTGAGTTTTC
TCCTTCATTACAGAAACGGCTTTTTCAAAAATATGGTATTGATAATCCTGATATGAATAAATTGCAGTTT
CATTTGATGCTCGATGAGTTTTTCTAAGAATTAATTCATGAGCGGATACATATTTGAATGTATTTAGAAA
AATAAACAAATAGGGGTTCCGCGCACATTTCCCCGAAAAGTGCCACCTAAATTGTAAGCGTTAATATTTT
GTTAAAATTCGCGTTAAATTTTTGTTAAATCAGCTCATTTTTTAACCAATAGGCCGAAATCGGCAAAATC
CCTTATAAATCAAAAGAATAGACCGAGATAGGGT
[37 nt withheld, positions 3675-3711]
AAAGAACGTGGACTCCAACGTCAAAGG
[49 nt withheld, positions 3739-3787]
T
[91 nt withheld, positions 3789-3879]
G
[124 nt withheld, positions 3881-4004]
CCCATTCGCCAGTGTCCAT
Features (pLannotate 1.2.2; 11 found; start..end, strand, type, name):
     31..133     +  promoter       cat promoter: promoter of the E. coli cat gene encoding chloramphenicol acetyltransferase
    134..1114    +  CDS            pheS: SYFA_ECOLI - Experimental evidence at protein level: Swiss-Prot protein existence level 1. From Escherichia coli (strain K12).
   1174..1347    -  CDS            lacZα: LacZα fragment of β-galactosidase; lacZ fragment
   1367..1383    -  protein_bind   lac operator: The lac repressor binds to the lac operator to inhibit transcription in E. coli. This inhibition can be relieved by adding lactose or isopropyl-β-D-thiogalactopyranoside (IPTG). lac repressor encoded by lacI
   1391..1421    -  promoter       lac promoter: promoter for the E. coli lac operon
   1436..1457    -  protein_bind   CAP binding site: CAP binding activates transcription in the presence of cAMP. E. coli catabolite activator protein
   1502..1594    -  CDS            lacI (fragment): lac repressor; lacI; The lac repressor binds to the lac operator to inhibit transcription in E. coli. This inhibition can be relieved by adding lactose or isopropyl-β-D-thiogalactopyranoside (IPTG).
   1777..2365    -  rep_origin     ori: high-copy-number ColE1/pMB1/pBR322/pUC origin of replication
   2642..3457    +  CDS            KanR: aminoglycoside phosphotransferase; aph(3')-Ia; confers resistance to kanamycin in bacteria or G418 (Geneticin®) in eukaryotes
   3466..3523    -  promoter       AmpR promoter (fragment): bla
   3576..4004    -  rep_origin     f1 ori (sequence partly withheld): f1 bacteriophage origin of replication; arrow indicates direction of (+) strand synthesis
