[The description below was written by a language model from this plasmid's Addgene catalogue record and pLannotate feature annotations shown in this document.]
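Description:
pML2(+)BF is an empty-backbone cloning vector of about 4 kb belonging to the MIDAS (Modular DNA Assembly System) toolkit for synthetic biology. It is a Level-2 shuttle plasmid in which individual transcription units are assembled in the forward orientation with "(+)" polarity. Those units are then passed on by BsmBI-mediated assembly into Level-3 multigene constructs. The backbone is pUC19, retaining the high-copy ColE1/pUC origin for propagation in E. coli. The original ampicillin marker has been replaced by a kanamycin resistance gene (aminoglycoside phosphotransferase) and an f1 phage origin, both taken from pET-28a(+). A short remnant of the bla promoter remains next to the KanR gene.

No insert is present. The functional payload is instead a pair of screening and counter-selection markers. The first is an E. coli pheS gene carrying the T251A/A294G substitutions, expressed from the cat promoter. Mutant PheS alleles of this type relax the substrate specificity of phenylalanyl-tRNA synthetase, so that cells become sensitive to chlorinated phenylalanine analogues, which provides negative selection. The second, on the opposite strand, is a lacZα cassette with its lac promoter, operator and CAP binding site, plus a residual lacI fragment, for blue-white screening.

The record does not annotate the Type IIS restriction sites, so it does not show how the two markers are positioned relative to them, or which marker is displaced at each assembly step. The depositor sequence and the repository's sequencing result are the same length and show the same eleven features, offset by only three nucleotides in numbering.
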