Addgene plasmid #108334: pML2(+)BF
Purpose: (Empty Backbone) MIDAS Level-2 shuttle vector for assembling transcription units (TUs) with forward orientation and (+) polarity. TUs assembled in this vector are used for BsmBI-mediated Level-3 multigene assembly.
Depositing lab: Andrew Muscroft-Taylor. Depositing organization: Callaghan Innovation. Publication: MIDAS: A Modular DNA Assembly System for Synthetic Biology. van Dolleweerd CJ, Kessans SA, Van de Bittner KC, Bustamante LY, Bundela R, Scott B, Nicholson MJ, Parker EJ. ACS Synth Biol. 2018 Apr 20;7(4):1018-1029. doi: 10.1021/acssynbio.7b00363. Epub 2018 Apr 12. PubMed 29620866.
Backbone
  Vector backbone: pUC19
  Modifications to backbone: Replacement of ampicillin resistance marker with kanamycin resistance gene and f1 ori from pET-28a(+). Introduction of pheS (T251A/A294G) negative selection marker, and lacZ marker for blue-white screening.
  Vector type: Synthetic Biology
  Selectable markers: Kanamycin
Growth in bacteria
  Bacterial resistance: Kanamycin, 50 μg/mL
  Growth temperature: 37°C
  Growth strain: DH5alpha
  Copy number: High Copy
Gene/Insert
  Cloning method: Restriction Enzyme
Terms and licenses: Academic/Nonprofit Terms; Industry Terms: Not Available to Industry
How to cite: pML2(+)BF was a gift from Andrew Muscroft-Taylor (Addgene plasmid # 108334 ; http://n2t.net/addgene:108334 ; RRID:Addgene_108334)
